LOCUS       Exported 3435 bp ds-DNA circular SYN 12-MAY-2021
DEFINITION  Gateway Donor vector containing VHL , part of the Target Accelerator
            Plasmid Collection..
ACCESSION   .
VERSION     .
KEYWORDS    pDONR223_VHL_WT
SOURCE      synthetic DNA construct
  ORGANISM  synthetic DNA construct
REFERENCE   1 (bases 1 to 3435)
  AUTHORS   Kim E, Ilic N, Shrestha Y, Zou L, Kamburov A, Zhu C, Yang X, Lubonja
            R, Tran N, Nguyen C, Lawrence MS, Piccioni F, Bagul M, Doench JG,
            Chouinard CR, Wu X, Hogstrom L, Natoli T, Tamayo P, Horn H, Corsello
            SM, Lage K, Root DE, Subramanian A, Golub TR, Getz G, Boehm JS, Hahn
            WC
  TITLE     Systematic Functional Interrogation of Rare Cancer Variants
            Identifies Oncogenic Alleles.
  JOURNAL   Cancer Discov. 2016 Jul;6(7):714-26. doi:
            10.1158/2159-8290.CD-16-0160. Epub 2016 May 4.
  PUBMED    27147599
REFERENCE   2 (bases 1 to 3435)
  AUTHORS   .
  TITLE     Direct Submission
  JOURNAL   Exported May 12, 2021 from SnapGene Server 1.1.58
            http://www.snapgene.com
FEATURES             Location/Qualifiers
     source          1..3435
                     /organism="synthetic DNA construct"
                     /mol_type="other DNA"
     primer_bind     43..65
                     /label=M13/pUC Forward
                     /note="In lacZ gene"
     primer_bind     57..74
                     /label=M13 Forward
                     /note="In lacZ gene. Also called M13-F20 or M13 (-21)
                     Forward"
     primer_bind     58..74
                     /label=M13 fwd
                     /note="common sequencing primer, one of multiple similar
                     variants"
     protein_bind    90..189
                     /gene="mutant version of attL"
                     /label=attL1
                     /bound_moiety="LR Clonase(TM)"
                     /note="recombination site for the Gateway(R) LR reaction"
     protein_bind    complement(835..934)
                     /gene="mutant version of attL"
                     /label=attL2
                     /bound_moiety="LR Clonase(TM)"
                     /note="recombination site for the Gateway(R) LR reaction"
     primer_bind     complement(951..970)
                     /label=T7
                     /note="T7 promoter, forward primer"
     promoter        complement(952..970)
                     /label=T7 promoter
                     /note="promoter for bacteriophage T7 RNA polymerase"
     primer_bind     complement(975..991)
                     /label=M13 rev
                     /note="common sequencing primer, one of multiple similar
                     variants"
     primer_bind     complement(975..991)
                     /label=M13 Reverse
                     /note="In lacZ gene. Also called M13-rev"
     CDS             1422..2213
                     /codon_start=1
                     /gene="aadA"
                     /product="aminoglycoside adenylyltransferase (Murphy,
                     1985)"
                     /label=SmR
                     /note="confers resistance to spectinomycin and
                     streptomycin"
                     /translation="MREAVIAEVSTQLSEVVGVIERHLEPTLLAVHLYGSAVDGGLKPH
                     SDIDLLVTVTVRLDETTRRALINDLLETSASPGESEILRAVEVTIVVHDDIIPWRYPAK
                     RELQFGEWQRNDILAGIFEPATIDIDLAILLTKAREHSVALVGPAAEELFDPVPEQDLF
                     EALNETLTLWNSPPDWAGDERNVVLTLSRIWYSAVTGKIAPKDVAADWAMERLPAQYQP
                     VILEARQAYLGQEEDRLASRADQLEEFVHYVKGEITKVVGK"
     rep_origin      2306..2894
                     /direction=RIGHT
                     /label=ori
                     /note="high-copy-number ColE1/pMB1/pBR322/pUC origin of
                     replication"
     primer_bind     2795..2814
                     /label=pBR322ori-F
                     /note="pBR322 origin, forward primer"
     primer_bind     3048..3065
                     /label=L4440
                     /note="L4440 vector, forward primer"
     terminator      3224..3251
                     /label=rrnB T2 terminator
                     /note="transcription terminator T2 from the E. coli rrnB
                     gene"
     terminator      3343..3429
                     /gene="Escherichia coli rrnB"
                     /label=rrnB T1 terminator
                     /note="transcription terminator T1 from the E. coli rrnB
                     gene"
ORIGIN
        1 ggcagttccc tactctcgcg ttaacgctag catggatgtt ttcccagtca cgacgttgta
       61 aaacgacggc cagtcttaag ctcgggcccc aaataatgat tttattttga ctgatagtga
      121 cctgttcgtt gcaacaaatt gatgagcaat gcttttttat aatgccaact ttgtacaaaa
      181 aagttggcac catgccccgg agggcggaga actgggacga ggccgaggta ggcgcggagg
      241 aggcaggcgt cgaagagtac ggccctgaag aagacggcgg ggaggagtcg ggcgccgagg
      301 agtccggccc ggaagagtcc ggcccggagg aactgggcgc cgaggaggag atggaggccg
      361 ggcggccgcg gcccnnnnnn nnnnnnnnnn nnnnnnnnnn nnnnnnnnnn nnnnnnnnnn
      421 nnnnnnnnnn nnnnnnnnnn nnnnnnnnnn nnnnnnnnnn nnnnnnnnnn nnnnnnnnnn
      481 nnnnnnnnnn nnnnnnnnnn nnnnnnnnnn nnnnnnnnnn nnnnnnnnnn nnnnnnnnnn
      541 nnnnnnnnnn nnnnnnnnnn nnnnnnnnnn nnnnnnnnnn nnnnnnnnnn nnnnnnnnnn
      601 nnnnnnnnnn nnnnnnnnnn nnnnnnnnnn nnnnnnnnnn nnnnnnnnnn nnnnnnnnnn
      661 nnnnnnnnnn nnnnnnnnnn nnnnnnnnnn nnnnnnnnnn nnnnnnnnnn nnnnnnnnnn
      721 nnnnnnnnnn nnnnnnnnnn nnnnnnnnnn nnnnnnnnnn nnnnnnnnnn nnnnnnnnnn
      781 nnnnnnnnnn nnnnnnncag gagcgcattg cacatcaacg gatgggagat tgattgccaa
      841 ctttcttgta caaagttggc attataagaa agcattgctt atcaatttgt tgcaacgaac
      901 aggtcactat cagtcaaaat aaaatcatta tttgccatcc agctgatatc ccctatagtg
      961 agtcgtatta catggtcata gctgtttcct ggcagctctg gcccgtgtct caaaatctct
     1021 gatgttacat tgcacaagat aaaaatatat catcatgcct cctctagacc agccaggaca
     1081 gaaatgcctc gacttcgctg ctacccaagg ttgccgggtg acgcacaccg tggaaacgga
     1141 tgaaggcacg aacccagtgg acataagcct gttcggttcg taagctgtaa tgcaagtagc
     1201 gtatgcgctc acgcaactgg tccagaacct tgaccgaacg cagcggtggt aacggcgcag
     1261 tggcggtttt catggcttgt tatgactgtt tttttggggt acagtctatg cctcgggcat
     1321 ccaagcagca agcgcgttac gccgtgggtc gatgtttgat gttatggagc agcaacgatg
     1381 ttacgcagca gggcagtcgc cctaaaacaa agttaaacat tatgagggaa gcggtgatcg
     1441 ccgaagtatc gactcaacta tcagaggtag ttggcgtcat cgagcgccat ctcgaaccga
     1501 cgttgctggc cgtacatttg tacggctccg cagtggatgg cggcctgaag ccacacagtg
     1561 atattgattt gctggttacg gtgaccgtaa ggcttgatga aacaacgcgg cgagctttga
     1621 tcaacgacct tttggaaact tcggcttccc ctggagagag cgagattctc cgcgctgtag
     1681 aagtcaccat tgttgtgcac gacgacatca ttccgtggcg ttatccagct aagcgcgaac
     1741 tgcaatttgg agaatggcag cgcaatgaca ttcttgcagg tatcttcgag ccagccacga
     1801 tcgacattga tctggctatc ttgctgacaa aagcaagaga acatagcgtt gccttggtag
     1861 gtccagcggc ggaggaactc tttgatccgg ttcctgaaca ggatctattt gaggcgctaa
     1921 atgaaacctt aacgctatgg aactcgccgc ccgactgggc tggcgatgag cgaaatgtag
     1981 tgcttacgtt gtcccgcatt tggtacagcg cagtaaccgg caaaatcgcg ccgaaggatg
     2041 tcgctgccga ctgggcaatg gagcgcctgc cggcccagta tcagcccgtc atacttgaag
     2101 ctagacaggc ttatcttgga caagaagaag atcgcttggc ctcgcgcgca gatcagttgg
     2161 aagaatttgt ccactacgtg aaaggcgaga tcaccaaggt agtcggcaaa taaccctcga
     2221 gccacccatg accaaaatcc cttaacgtga gttacgcgtc gttccactga gcgtcagacc
     2281 ccgtagaaaa gatcaaagga tcttcttgag atcctttttt tctgcgcgta atctgctgct
     2341 tgcaaacaaa aaaaccaccg ctaccagcgg tggtttgttt gccggatcaa gagctaccaa
     2401 ctctttttcc gaaggtaact ggcttcagca gagcgcagat accaaatact gttcttctag
     2461 tgtagccgta gttaggccac cacttcaaga actctgtagc accgcctaca tacctcgctc
     2521 tgctaatcct gttaccagtg gctgctgcca gtggcgataa gtcgtgtctt accgggttgg
     2581 actcaagacg atagttaccg gataaggcgc agcggtcggg ctgaacgggg ggttcgtgca
     2641 cacagcccag cttggagcga acgacctaca ccgaactgag atacctacag cgtgagctat
     2701 gagaaagcgc cacgcttccc gaagggagaa aggcggacag gtatccggta agcggcaggg
     2761 tcggaacagg agagcgcacg agggagcttc cagggggaaa cgcctggtat ctttatagtc
     2821 ctgtcgggtt tcgccacctc tgacttgagc gtcgattttt gtgatgctcg tcaggggggc
     2881 ggagcctatg gaaaaacgcc agcaacgcgg cctttttacg gttcctggcc ttttgctggc
     2941 cttttgctca catgttcttt cctgcgttat cccctgattc tgtggataac cgtattaccg
     3001 cctttgagtg agctgatacc gctcgccgca gccgaacgac cgagcgcagc gagtcagtga
     3061 gcgaggaagc ggaagagcgc ccaatacgca aaccgcctct ccccgcgcgt tggccgattc
     3121 attaatgcag ctggcacgac aggtttcccg actggaaagc gggcagtgag cgcaacgcaa
     3181 ttaatacgcg taccgctagc caggaagagt ttgtagaaac gcaaaaaggc catccgtcag
     3241 gatggccttc tgcttagttt gatgcctggc agtttatggc gggcgtcctg cccgccaccc
     3301 tccgggccgt tgcttcacaa cgttcaaatc cgctcccggc ggatttgtcc tactcaggag
     3361 agcgttcacc gacaaacaac agataaaacg aaaggcccag tcttccgact gagcctttcg
     3421 ttttatttga tgcct
//
