[The description below was written by a language model from this plasmid's Addgene catalogue record and the feature table of its GenBank file.]
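Description:
pDONR223_VHL_WT is a Gateway entry clone built on the Invitrogen pDONR223 backbone. It carries the wild-type human VHL (von Hippel-Lindau tumour suppressor) open reading frame, referenced to a RefSeq transcript. The circular plasmid is 3435 bp. It is maintained in E. coli through a high-copy ColE1/pUC-type origin and selected with spectinomycin via the aadA aminoglycoside adenylyltransferase gene, which also confers streptomycin resistance. The feature table does not annotate the VHL coding sequence itself. However, the interval of roughly 650 bp between the attL1 and attL2 sites is where the insert sits.

The record lists no promoter for the insert, so this plasmid serves as a sequence-verified ORF source and not as an expression vector. The flanking attL1 and attL2 sites let LR Clonase transfer the ORF directionally into any attR-containing destination vector, which then supplies the promoter, tags and host-specific elements. The clone is in the "closed" configuration, with a stop codon immediately after the insert. The native protein terminus is therefore preserved, and C-terminal fusion tags from a destination vector would not be translated. M13 forward and reverse primer sites lie outside the att sites and allow sequencing across the insert. A T7 promoter sits just beyond attL2, oriented toward the insert from its 3′ side. The rrnB T1 and T2 terminators lie upstream of the cassette and insulate it from read-through transcription from the backbone.

The plasmid belongs to the Target Accelerator Plasmid Collection. The associated publication concerns systematic functional testing of rare cancer variants, in which a wild-type clone like this one would plausibly act as the reference allele.
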