Addgene plasmid #81874: pDONR223_VHL_WT
Purpose: Gateway Donor vector containing VHL , part of the Target Accelerator Plasmid Collection.
Depositing lab: Jesse Boehm & William Hahn & David Root. Depositing organization: Broad Institute. Publication: Systematic Functional Interrogation of Rare Cancer Variants Identifies Oncogenic Alleles. Kim E, Ilic N, Shrestha Y, Zou L, Kamburov A, Zhu C, Yang X, Lubonja R, Tran N, Nguyen C, Lawrence MS, Piccioni F, Bagul M, Doench JG, Chouinard CR, Wu X, Hogstrom L, Natoli T, Tamayo P, Horn H, Corsello SM, Lage K, Root DE, Subramanian A, Golub TR, Getz G, Boehm JS, Hahn WC. Cancer Discov. 2016 Jul;6(7):714-26. doi: 10.1158/2159-8290.CD-16-0160. Epub 2016 May 4. PubMed 27147599.
Backbone
  Vector backbone: pDONR223
  Backbone manufacturer: Invitrogen
  Backbone size w/o insert (bp): 2790
  Vector type: Gateway Entry vector
Growth in bacteria
  Bacterial resistance: Spectinomycin, 50 μg/mL
  Growth temperature: 37°C
  Growth strain: DH5alpha
  Copy number: High Copy
Gene/Insert
  Gene/Insert name: VHL
  Species: H. sapiens (human)
  Mutation: WT
  GenBank ID: NM_000551.3
  Entrez Gene: VHL (a.k.a. HRCA1, RCA1, VHL1, pVHL)
  Promoter: None
  Cloning method: Gateway Cloning
  Sequencing primers: 5′ M13pUC-fwd; 3′ M13-Rev
Terms and licenses: Academic/Nonprofit Terms; Industry Terms: Not Available to Industry
Depositor comments: Closed state: stop codon immediately follows insert
How to cite: pDONR223_VHL_WT was a gift from Jesse Boehm & William Hahn & David Root (Addgene plasmid # 81874 ; http://n2t.net/addgene:81874 ; RRID:Addgene_81874)
