>Addgene plasmid #81874 | pDONR223_VHL_WT | depositor partial sequence | sequence record 155193 | Insert sequence
ATGCCCCGGAGGGCGGAGAACTGGGACGAGGCCGAGGTAGGCGCGGAGGAGGCAGGCGTCGAAGAGTACG
GCCCTGAAGAAGACGGCGGGGAGGAGTCGGGCGCCGAGGAGTCCGGCCCGGAAGAGTCCGGCCCGGAGGA
ACTGGGCGCCGAGGAGGAGATGGAGGCCGGGCGGCCGCGGCCC
[423 nt withheld, positions 184-606]
CAGGAGCGCATTGCACATCAACGGATGGGAGAT
